Addgene plasmid #108812: pSD32_pCAG-PV1-FKBP-L1-TP901-324C-NLS-BGHpA
Purpose: Expresses aa324 to C-terminus of TP901 integrase with N-term FKBP and C-term NLS
Depositing lab: Wilson Wong. Depositing organization: Boston University Main Campus. Publication: High-performance chemical- and light-inducible recombinases in mammalian cells and mice. Weinberg BH, Cho JH, Agarwal Y, Pham NTH, Caraballo LD, Walkosz M, Ortega C, Trexler M, Tague N, Law B, Benman WKJ, Letendre J, Beal J, Wong WW. Nat Commun. 2019 Oct 24;10(1):4845. doi: 10.1038/s41467-019-12800-7. PubMed 31649244.
Backbone
  Vector backbone: pCAGGS
  Vector type: Mammalian Expression, Cre/Lox, Synthetic Biology
Growth in bacteria
  Bacterial resistance: Ampicillin, 100 μg/mL
  Growth temperature: 37°C
  Growth strain: NEB Stable
  Copy number: High Copy
Gene/Insert
  Gene/Insert name: TP901 integrase fragment aa324 to C-terminus
  Species: Synthetic
  Promoter: pCAG
  Cloning method: Restriction Enzyme; 5′ cloning site KpnI (not destroyed); 3′ cloning site EcoRI (not destroyed)
Terms and licenses: Academic/Nonprofit Terms; Industry Terms: Not Available to Industry
Depositor comments: Please visit https://www.biorxiv.org/content/10.1101/747121v1 for bioRxiv preprint.
How to cite: pSD32_pCAG-PV1-FKBP-L1-TP901-324C-NLS-BGHpA was a gift from Wilson Wong (Addgene plasmid # 108812 ; http://n2t.net/addgene:108812 ; RRID:Addgene_108812)
