[The description below was written by a language model from this plasmid's Addgene catalogue record and pLannotate feature annotations shown in this document.]
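Description:
pSD32_pCAG-PV1-FKBP-L1-TP901-324C-NLS-BGHpA is a 6.1 kb mammalian expression plasmid built on the pCAGGS backbone that encodes one half of a split TP901 serine integrase. It is propagated in E. coli through a high-copy ColE1/pUC-type origin and selected with ampicillin via the β-lactamase gene. The backbone also carries an SV40 origin of replication, which can support episomal replication in cells expressing large T antigen, along with remnants of lac regulatory sequence and the rabbit β-globin and SV40 polyadenylation signals typical of pCAGGS.

Expression is driven by the CAG promoter, composed of the CMV immediate-early enhancer, the chicken β-actin promoter and a chimeric β-actin/β-globin intron, giving strong constitutive transcription in most mammalian cell types. The open reading frame, cloned between KpnI and EcoRI sites, consists of an N-terminal FKBP domain joined through a linker (L1) to the TP901 integrase fragment running from amino acid 324 to the C-terminus, followed by a nuclear localization signal and a bovine growth hormone polyadenylation signal. The automated annotation matches the FKBP segment to the F36V variant (DmrB), although the catalogue entry simply calls it FKBP. The integrase fragment itself is not annotated in the feature table, and the meaning of "PV1" in the name is not explained in the record.

The associated work concerns chemical- and light-inducible recombinases, so this fragment is presumably inactive alone and meant to be co-expressed with a complementary N-terminal TP901 fragment fused to a dimerization partner. Ligand-induced dimerization would then reconstitute integrase activity. The partner construct and the inducer are not stated in the record. Such tools are used for inducible control of recombination in synthetic gene circuits in mammalian cells and mice.
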