Features (pLannotate 1.2.2; 19 found; start..end, strand, type, name):
    686..1006    +  CDS            DmrB: F36V mutant of FK506-binding protein FKBP12 binds synthetic ligands that do not bind wild-type FKBP
   1565..1789    +  polyA_signal   bGH poly(A) signal: bovine growth hormone polyadenylation signal
   1793..1814    +  promoter       SV40 promoter (fragment): SV40 enhancer and early promoter
   1952..2023    +  CDS            HBB (fragment): HBB_PONPY - Experimental evidence at transcript level: Swiss-Prot protein existence level 2. Involved in oxygen transport from the lung to the various peripheral tissues. From Pongo pygmaeus (Bornean orangutan).
   2094..2149    +  polyA_signal   β-globin poly(A) signal: rabbit β-globin polyadenylation signal (Gil and Proudfoot, 1987)
   2534..2550    -  protein_bind   lac operator: The lac repressor binds to the lac operator to inhibit transcription in E. coli. This inhibition can be relieved by adding lactose or isopropyl-β-D-thiogalactopyranoside (IPTG). lac repressor encoded by lacI
   2558..2588    -  promoter       lac promoter: promoter for the E. coli lac operon
   2603..2624    -  protein_bind   CAP binding site: CAP binding activates transcription in the presence of cAMP. E. coli catabolite activator protein
   2637..2676    -  CDS            lacI (fragment): lac repressor; lacI; The lac repressor binds to the lac operator to inhibit transcription in E. coli. This inhibition can be relieved by adding lactose or isopropyl-β-D-thiogalactopyranoside (IPTG).
   2683..2705    +  promoter       SV40 promoter (fragment): SV40 enhancer and early promoter
   2709..2843    +  rep_origin     SV40 ori: SV40 origin of replication
   2863..2997    +  polyA_signal   SV40 poly(A) signal: SV40 polyadenylation signal
   2999..3053    -  CDS            lacI (fragment): lac repressor; lacI; The lac repressor binds to the lac operator to inhibit transcription in E. coli. This inhibition can be relieved by adding lactose or isopropyl-β-D-thiogalactopyranoside (IPTG).
   3236..3824    -  rep_origin     ori: high-copy-number ColE1/pMB1/pBR322/pUC origin of replication
   3995..4855    -  CDS            AmpR: β-lactamase; bla; confers resistance to ampicillin, carbenicillin, and related antibiotics
   4856..4960    -  promoter       AmpR promoter: bla
   4991..5370    +  enhancer       CMV enhancer: human cytomegalovirus immediate early enhancer
   5372..5647    +  promoter       chicken β-actin promoter: No description available
   5648..542     +  intron         chimeric intron (across the origin): chimera between introns from chicken β-actin and rabbit β-globin
>Addgene plasmid #108812 | pSD32_pCAG-PV1-FKBP-L1-TP901-324C-NLS-BGHpA | depositor full sequence | sequence record 235396 | pSD32_pCAG-PV1-FKBP-L1-TP901-324C-NLS-BGHpA sequence 6121 bps
TGCACCCCCCTCCCCGAGTTGCTGAGCACGGCCCGGCTTCGGGTGCGGGGCTCCGTACGGGGCGTGGCGC
GGGGCTCGCCGTGCCGGGCGGGGGGTGGCGGCAGGTGGGGGTGCCGGGCGGGGCGGGGCCGCCTCGGGCC
GGGGAGGGCTCGGGGGAGGGGCGCGGCGGCCCCCGGAGCGCCGGCGGCTGTCGAGGCGCGGCGAGCCGCA
GCCATTGCCTTTTATGGTAATCGTGCGAGAGGGCGCAGGGACTTCCTTTGTCCCAAATCTGTGCGGAGCC
GAAATCTGGGAGGCGCCGCCGCACCCCCTCTAGCGGGCGCGGGGCGAAGCGGTGCGGCGCCGGCAGGAAG
GAAATGGGCGGGGAGGGCCTTCGTGCGTCGCCGCGCCGCCGTCCCCTTCTCCCTCTCCAGCCTCGGGGCT
GTCCGCGGGGGGACGGCTGCCTTCGGGGGGGACGGGGCAGGGCGGGGTTCGGCTTCTGGCGTGTGACCGG
CGGCTCTAGAGCCTCTGCTAACCATGTTCATGCCTTCTTCTTTTTCCTACAGCTCCTGGGCAACGTGCTG
GTTATTGTGCTGTCTCATCATTTTGGCAAAGAATTGATTAATTCGAGCGAAGGCGCGCCCATTACTCGCA
TCCATTCTCAGGCTGTCTCGTCTCGTCTCGCACGCGTGCCGCCACCATGTCTAGAGGAGTGCAGGTGGAA
ACCATCTCCCCAGGAGACGGGCGCACCTTCCCCAAGCGCGGCCAGACCTGCGTGGTGCACTACACCGGGA
TGCTTGAAGATGGAAAGAAATTTGATTCCTCCCGGGACAGAAACAAGCCCTTTAAGTTTATGCTAGGCAA
GCAGGAGGTGATCCGAGGCTGGGAAGAAGGGGTTGCCCAGATGAGTGTGGGTCAGAGAGCCAAACTGACT
ATATCTCCAGATTATGCCTATGGTGCCACTGGGCACCCAGGCATCATCCCACCACATGCCACTCTCGTCT
TCGATGTGGAGCTTCTAAAACTGGAATCCGGAGGGTCTGGCTCCGGATCAAGTGGTGGCAGCGGTACCAA
GGGCATCACCGTGTACAACGACAACAAGAAGTGCGACAGCGGCACCTACGACCTGAGCAACCTGGAAAAC
ACCGTGATCGACAACCTGATCGGCTTCCAGGAAAACAACGACAGCCTGCTGAAGATCATCAACGGCAACA
ACCAGCCCATCCTGGACACCTCCAGCTTCAAGAAGCAGATCAGCCAGATCGACAAGAAGATCCAGAAGAA
CAGCGACCTGTACCTGAACGATTTCATCACCATGGACGAGCTGAAGGACCGGACCGACTCTCTGCAGGCC
GAGAAGAAGCTGCTGAAGGCCAAGATCTCTGAGAACAAGTTCAACGATAGCACCGACGTGTTCGAGCTCG
TGAAAACACAGCTGGGCTCCATCCCCATCAATGAGCTGAGCTACGATAACAAGAAAAAGATTGTGAACAA
CCTGGTGTCTAAGGTGGACGTGACCGCCGACAACGTGGACATCATCTTCAAGTTCCAGCTGGCCCCCAAG
AAAAAGCGGAAGGTGTGAGAATTCCTGTGCCTTCTAGTTGCCAGCCATCTGTTGTTTGCCCCTCCCCCGT
GCCTTCCTTGACCCTGGAAGGTGCCACTCCCACTGTCCTTTCCTAATAAAATGAGGAAATTGCATCGCAT
TGTCTGAGTAGGTGTCATTCTATTCTGGGGGGTGGGGTGGGGCAGGACAGCAAGGGGGAGGATTGGGAAG
ACAATAGCAGGCATGCTGGGGATGCGGTGGGCTCTATGGCTTCTGAGGCGGAAAGAACCAGCTGGGGCTC
TAGGGGGTATCCCCACGCGCCCTGTAGCGTGTACCGCTGGGAGTTCGTAGACGGAAACAAACGCAGAATC
CAAGCGCGGCCGCCCAGGATACATAGATTACCACAACTCCGAGCCCTTCCACCGCTAGCGCACTCCTCAG
GTGCAGGCTGCCTATCAGAAGGTGGTGGCTGGTGTGGCCAATGCCCTGGCTCACAAATACCACTGAGATC
TTTTTCCCTCTGCCAAAAATTATGGGGACATCATGAAGCCCCTTGAGCATCTGACTTCTGGCTAATAAAG
GAAATTTATTTTCATTGCAATAGTGTGTTGGAATTTTTTGTGTCTCTCACTCGGAAGGACATATGGGAGG
GCAAATCATTTAAAACATCAGAATGAGTATTTGGTTTAGAGTTTGGCAACATATGCCCATATGCTGGCTG
CCATGAACAAAGGTTGGCTATAAAGAGGTCATCAGTATATGAAACAGCCCCCTGCTGTCCATTCCTTATT
CCATAGAAAAGCCTTGACTTGAGGTTAGATTTTTTTTATATTTTGTTTTGTGTTATTTTTTTCTTTAACA
TCCCTAAAATTTTCCTTACATGTTTTACTAGCCAGATTTTTCCTCCTCTCCTGACTACTCCCAGTCATAG
CTGTCCCTCTTCTCTTATGGAGATCCCTCGACCTGCAGCCCAAGCTTGGCGTAATCATGGTCATAGCTGT
TTCCTGTGTGAAATTGTTATCCGCTCACAATTCCACACAACATACGAGCCGGAAGCATAAAGTGTAAAGC
CTGGGGTGCCTAATGAGTGAGCTAACTCACATTAATTGCGTTGCGCTCACTGCCCGCTTTCCAGTCGGGA
AACCTGTCGTGCCAGCGGATCCGCATCTCAATTAGTCAGCAACCATAGTCCCGCCCCTAACTCCGCCCAG
TTCCGCCCATTCTCCGCCCCATGGCTGACTAATTTTTTTTATTTATGCAGAGGCCGAGGCCGCCTCGGCC
TCTGAGCTATTCCAGAAGTAGTGAGGAGGCTTTTTTGGAGGCCTAGGCTTTTGCAAAAAGCTAACTTGTT
TATTGCAGCTTATAATGGTTACAAATAAAGCAATAGCATCACAAATTTCACAAATAAAGCATTTTTTTCA
CTGCATTCTAGTTGTGGTTTGTCCAAACTCATCAATGTATCTTATCATGTCTGGATCCGCTGCATTAATG
AATCGGCCAACGCGCGGGGAGAGGCGGTTTGCGTATTGGGCGCTCTTCCGCTTCCTCGCTCACTGACTCG
CTGCGCTCGGTCGTTCGGCTGCGGCGAGCGGTATCAGCTCACTCAAAGGCGGTAATACGGTTATCCACAG
AATCAGGGGATAACGCAGGAAAGAACATGTGAGCAAAAGGCCAGCAAAAGGCCAGGAACCGTAAAAAGGC
CGCGTTGCTGGCGTTTTTCCATAGGCTCCGCCCCCCTGACGAGCATCACAAAAATCGACGCTCAAGTCAG
AGGTGGCGAAACCCGACAGGACTATAAAGATACCAGGCGTTTCCCCCTGGAAGCTCCCTCGTGCGCTCTC
CTGTTCCGACCCTGCCGCTTACCGGATACCTGTCCGCCTTTCTCCCTTCGGGAAGCGTGGCGCTTTCTCA
TAGCTCACGCTGTAGGTATCTCAGTTCGGTGTAGGTCGTTCGCTCCAAGCTGGGCTGTGTGCACGAACCC
CCCGTTCAGCCCGACCGCTGCGCCTTATCCGGTAACTATCGTCTTGAGTCCAACCCGGTAAGACACGACT
TATCGCCACTGGCAGCAGCCACTGGTAACAGGATTAGCAGAGCGAGGTATGTAGGCGGTGCTACAGAGTT
CTTGAAGTGGTGGCCTAACTACGGCTACACTAGAAGAACAGTATTTGGTATCTGCGCTCTGCTGAAGCCA
GTTACCTTCGGAAAAAGAGTTGGTAGCTCTTGATCCGGCAAACAAACCACCGCTGGTAGCGGTGGTTTTT
TTGTTTGCAAGCAGCAGATTACGCGCAGAAAAAAAGGATCTCAAGAAGATCCTTTGATCTTTTCTACGGG
GTCTGACGCTCAGTGGAACGAAAACTCACGTTAAGGGATTTTGGTCATGAGATTATCAAAAAGGATCTTC
ACCTAGATCCTTTTAAATTAAAAATGAAGTTTTAAATCAATCTAAAGTATATATGAGTAAACTTGGTCTG
ACAGTTACCAATGCTTAATCAGTGAGGCACCTATCTCAGCGATCTGTCTATTTCGTTCATCCATAGTTGC
CTGACTCCCCGTCGTGTAGATAACTACGATACGGGAGGGCTTACCATCTGGCCCCAGTGCTGCAATGATA
CCGCGAGACCCACGCTCACCGGCTCCAGATTTATCAGCAATAAACCAGCCAGCCGGAAGGGCCGAGCGCA
GAAGTGGTCCTGCAACTTTATCCGCCTCCATCCAGTCTATTAATTGTTGCCGGGAAGCTAGAGTAAGTAG
TTCGCCAGTTAATAGTTTGCGCAACGTTGTTGCCATTGCTACAGGCATCGTGGTGTCACGCTCGTCGTTT
GGTATGGCTTCATTCAGCTCCGGTTCCCAACGATCAAGGCGAGTTACATGATCCCCCATGTTGTGCAAAA
AAGCGGTTAGCTCCTTCGGTCCTCCGATCGTTGTCAGAAGTAAGTTGGCCGCAGTGTTATCACTCATGGT
TATGGCAGCACTGCATAATTCTCTTACTGTCATGCCATCCGTAAGATGCTTTTCTGTGACTGGTGAGTAC
TCAACCAAGTCATTCTGAGAATAGTGTATGCGGCGACCGAGTTGCTCTTGCCCGGCGTCAATACGGGATA
ATACCGCGCCACATAGCAGAACTTTAAAAGTGCTCATCATTGGAAAACGTTCTTCGGGGCGAAAACTCTC
AAGGATCTTACCGCTGTTGAGATCCAGTTCGATGTAACCCACTCGTGCACCCAACTGATCTTCAGCATCT
TTTACTTTCACCAGCGTTTCTGGGTGAGCAAAAACAGGAAGGCAAAATGCCGCAAAAAAGGGAATAAGGG
CGACACGGAAATGTTGAATACTCATACTCTTCCTTTTTCAATATTATTGAAGCATTTATCAGGGTTATTG
TCTCATGAGCGGATACATATTTGAATGTATTTAGAAAAATAAACAAATAGGGGTTCCGCGCACATTTCCC
CGAAAAGTGCCACCTGGGTCGACATTGATTATTGACTAGTTATTAATAGTAATCAATTACGGGGTCATTA
GTTCATAGCCCATATATGGAGTTCCGCGTTACATAACTTACGGTAAATGGCCCGCCTGGCTGACCGCCCA
ACGACCCCCGCCCATTGACGTCAATAATGACGTATGTTCCCATAGTAACGCCAATAGGGACTTTCCATTG
ACGTCAATGGGTGGAGTATTTACGGTAAACTGCCCACTTGGCAGTACATCAAGTGTATCATATGCCAAGT
ACGCCCCCTATTGACGTCAATGACGGTAAATGGCCCGCCTGGCATTATGCCCAGTACATGACCTTATGGG
ACTTTCCTACTTGGCAGTACATCTACGTATTAGTCATCGCTATTACCATGGTCGAGGTGAGCCCCACGTT
CTGCTTCACTCTCCCCATCTCCCCCCCCTCCCCACCCCCAATTTTGTATTTATTTATTTTTTAATTATTT
TGTGCAGCGATGGGGGCGGGGGGGGGGGGGGCGCGCGCCAGGCGGGGCGGGGCGGGGCGAGGGGCGGGGC
GGGGCGAGGCGGAAAGGTGCGGCGGCAGCCAATCAGAGCGGCGCGCTCCGAAAGTTTCCTTTTATGGCGA
GGCGGCGGCGGCGGCGGCCCTATAAAAAGCGAAGCGCGCGGCGGGCGGGAGTCGCTGCGTTGCCTTCGCC
CCGTGCCCCGCTCCGCGCCGCCTCGCGCCGCCCGCCCCGGCTCTGACTGACCGCGTTACTCCCACAGGTG
AGCGGGCGGGACGGCCCTTCTCCTCCGGGCTGTAATTAGCGCTTGGTTTAATGACGGCTCGTTTCTTTTC
TGTGGCTGCGTGAAAGCCTTAAAGGGCTCCGGGAGGGCCCTTTGTGCGGGGGGGAGCGGCTCGGGGGGTG
CGTGCGTGTGTGTGTGCGTGGGGAGCGCCGCGTGCGGCTCCGCGCTGCCCGGCGGCTGTGAGCGCTGCGG
GCGCGGCGCGGGGCTTTGTGCGCTCCGCAGTGTGCGCGAGGGGAGCGCGGCCGGGGGCGGTGCCCCGCGG
TGCGGGGGGGGCTGCGAGGGGAACAAAGGCTGCGTGCGGGGTGTGTGCGTGGGGGGGTGAGCAGGGGGTG
TGGGCGCGGCGGTCGGGCTGTAACCCCCCCC
