>Addgene plasmid #108812 | pSD32_pCAG-PV1-FKBP-L1-TP901-324C-NLS-BGHpA | addgene partial sequence | sequence record 235397 | Addgene Partial NGS Result
TGCACCCCCCTCCCCGAGTTGCTGAGCACGGCCCGGCTTCGGGTGCGGGGCTCCGTACGGGGCGTGGCGC
GGGGCTCGCCGTGCCGGGCGGGGGGTGGCGGCAGGTGGGGGTGCCGGGCGGGGCGGGGCCGCCTCGGGCC
GGGGAGGGCTCGGGGGAGGGGCGCGGCGGCCCCCGGAGCGCCGGCGGCTGTCGAGGCGCGGCGAGCCGCA
GCCATTGCCTTTTATGGTAATCGTGCGAGAGGGCGCAGGGACTTCCTTTGTCCCAAATCTGTGCGGAGCC
GAAATCTGGGAGGCGCCGCCGCACCCCCTCTAGCGGGCGCGGGGCGAAGCGGTGCGGCGCCGGCAGGAAG
GAAATGGGCGGGGAGGGCCTTCGTGCGTCGCCGCGCCGCCGTCCCCTTCTCCCTCTCCAGCCTCGGGGCT
GTCCGCGGGGGGACGGCTGCCTTCGGGGGGGACGGGGCAGGGCGGGGTTCGGCTTCTGGCGTGTGACCGG
CGGCTCTAGAGCCTCTGCTAACCATGTTCATGCCTTCTTCTTTTTCCTACAGCTCCTGGGCAACGTGCTG
GTTATTGTGCTGTCTCATCATTTTGGCAAAGAATTGATTAATTCGAGCGAAGGCGCGCCCATTACTCGCA
TCCATTCTCAGGCTGTCTCGTCTCGTCTCGCACGCGTGCCGCCACCATGTCTAGAGGAGTGCAGGTGGAA
ACCATCTCCCCAGGAGACGGGCGCACCTTCCCCAAGCGCGGCCAGACCTGCGTGGTGCACTACACCGGGA
TGCTTGAAGATGGAAAGAAATTTGATTCCTCCCGGGACAGAAACAAGCCCTTTAAGTTTATGCTAGGCAA
GCAGGAGGTGATCCGAGGCTGGGAAGAAGGGGTTGCCCAGATGAGTGTGGGTCAGAGAGCCAAACTGACT
ATATCTCCAGATTATGCCTATGGTGCCACTGGGCACCCAGGCATCATCCCACCACATGCCACTCTCGTCT
TCGATGTGGAGCTTCTAAAACTGGAATCCGGAGGGTCTGGCTCCGGATCAAGTGGTGGCAGCGGTACCAA
GGGCATCACCGTGTACAACGACAACAAGAAGTGCGACAGCGGCACCTACGACCTGAGCAACCTGGAAAAC
ACCGTGATCGACAACCTGATCGGCTTCCAGGAAAACAACGACAGCCTGCTGAAGATCATCAACGGCAACA
ACCAGCCCATCCTGGACACCTCCAGCTTCAAGAAGCAGATCAGCCAGATCGACAAGAAGATCCAGAAGAA
CAGCGACCTGTACCTGAACGATTTCATCACCATGGACGAGCTGAAGGACCGGACCGACTCTCTGCAGGCC
GAGAAGAAGCTGCTGAAGGCCAAGATCTCTGAGAACAAGTTCAACGATAGCACCGACGTGTTCGAGCTCG
TGAAAACACAGCTGGGCTCCATCCCCATCAATGAGCTGAGCTACGATAACAAGAAAAAGATTGTGAACAA
CCTGGTGTCTAAGGTGGACGTGACCGCCGACAACGTGGACATCATCTTCAAGTTCCAGCTGGCCCCCAAG
AAAAAGCGGAAGGTGTGAGAATTCCTGTGCCTTCTAGTTGCCAGCCATCTGTTGTTTGCCCCTCCCCCGT
GCCTTCCTTGACCCTGGAAGGTGCCACTCCCACTGTCCTTTCCTAATAAAATGAGGAAATTGCATCGCAT
TGTCTGAGTAGGTGTCATTCTATTCTGGGGGGTGGGGTGGGGCAGGACAGCAAGGGGGAGGATTGGGAAG
ACAATAGCAGGCATGCTGGGGATGCGGTGGGCTCTATGGCTTCTGAGGCGGAAAGAACCAGCTGGGGCTC
TAGGGGGTATCCCCACGCGCCCTGTAGCGTGTACCGCTGGGAGTTCGTAGACGGAAACAAACGCAGAATC
CAAGCGCGGCCGCCCAGGATACATAGATTACCACAACTCCGAGCCCTTCCACCGCTAGCGCACTCCTCAG
GTGCAGGCTGCCTATCAGAAGGTGGTGGCTGGTGTGGCCAATGCCCTGGCTCACAAATACCACTGAGATC
TTTTTCCCTCTGCCAAAAATTATGGGGACATCATGAAGCCCCTTGAGCATCTGACTTCTGGCTAATAAAG
GAAATTTATTTTCATTGCAATAGTGTGTTGGAATTTTTTGTGTCTCTCACTCGGAAGGACATATGGGAGG
GCAAATCATTTAAAACATCAGAATGAGTATTTGGTTTAGAGTTTGGCAACATATGCCCATATGCTGGCTG
CCATGAACAAAGGTTGGCTATAAAGAGGTCATCAGTATATGAAACAGCCCCCTGCTGTCCATTCCTTATT
CCATAGAAAAGCCTTGACTTGAGGTTAGATTTTTTTTATATTTTGTTTTGTGTTATTTTTTTCTTTAACA
TCCCTAAAATTTTCCTTACATGTTTTACTAGCCAGATTTTTCCTCCTCTCCTGACTACTCCCAGTCATAG
CTGTCCCTCTTCTCTTATGGAGATCCCTCGACCTGCAGCCCAAGCTTGGCGTAATCATGGTCATAGCTGT
TTCCTGTGTGAAATTGTTATCCGCTCACAATTCCACACAACATACGAGCCGGAAGCATAAAGTGTAAAGC
CTGGGGTGCCTAATGAGTGAGCTAACTCACATTAATTGCGTTGCGCTCACTGCCCGCTTTCCAGTCGGGA
AACCTGTCGTGCCAGCGGATCCGCATCTCAATTAGTCAGCAACCATAGTCCCGCCCCTAACTCCGCCCAG
TTCCGCCCATTCTCCGCCCCATGGCTGACTAATTTTTTTTATTTATGCAGAGGCCGAGGCCGCCTCGGCC
TCTGAGCTATTCCAGAAGTAGTGAGGAGGCTTTTTTGGAGGCCTAGGCTTTTGCAAAAAGCTAACTTGTT
TATTGCAGCTTATAATGGTTACAAATAAAGCAATAGCATCACAAATTTCACAAATAAAGCATTTTTTTCA
CTGCATTCTAGTTGTGGTTTGTCCAAACTCATCAATGTATCTTATCATGTCTGGATCCGCTGCATTAATG
AATCGGCCAACGCGCGGGGAGAGGCGGTTTGCGTATTGGGCGCTCTTCCGCTTCCTCGCTCACTGACTCG
CTGCGCTCGGTCGTTCGGCTGCGGCGAGCGGTATCAGCTCACTCAAAGGCGGTAATACGGTTATCCACAG
AATCAGGGGATAACGCAGGAAAGAACATGTGAGCAAAAGGCCAGCAAAAGGCCAGGAACCGTAAAAAGGC
CGCGTTGCTGGCGTTTTTCCATAGGCTCCGCCCCCCTGACGAGCATCACAAAAATCGACGCTCAAGTCAG
AGGTGGCGAAACCCGACAGGACTATAAAGATACCAGGCGTTTCCCCCTGGAAGCTCCCTCGTGCGCTCTC
CTGTTCCGACCCTGCCGCTTACCGGATACCTGTCCGCCTTTCTCCCTTCGGGAAGCGTGGCGCTTTCTCA
TAGCTCACGCTGTAGGTATCTCAGTTCGGTGTAGGTCGTTCGCTCCAAGCTGGGCTGTGTGCACGAACCC
CCCGTTCAGCCCGACCGCTGCGCCTTATCCGGTAACTATCGTCTTGAGTCCAACCCGGTAAGACACGACT
TATCGCCACTGGCAGCAGCCACTGGTAACAGGATTAGCAGAGCGAGGTATGTAGGCGGTGCTACAGAGTT
CTTGAAGTGGTGGCCTAACTACGGCTACACTAGAAGAACAGTATTTGGTATCTGCGCTCTGCTGAAGCCA
GTTACCTTCGGAAAAAGAGTTGGTAGCTCTTGATCCGGCAAACAAACCACCGCTGGTAGCGGTGGTTTTT
TTGTTTGCAAGCAGCAGATTACGCGCAGAAAAAAAGGATCTCAAGAAGATCCTTTGATCTTTTCTACGGG
GTCTGACGCTCAGTGGAACGAAAACTCACGTTAAGGGATTTTGGTCATGAGATTATCAAAAAGGATCTTC
ACCTAGATCCTTTTAAATTAAAAATGAAGTTTTAAATCAATCTAAAGTATATATGAGTAAACTTGGTCTG
ACAGTTACCAATGCTTAATCAGTGAGGCACCTATCTCAGCGATCTGTCTATTTCGTTCATCCATAGTTGC
CTGACTCCCCGTCGTGTAGATAACTACGATACGGGAGGGCTTACCATCTGGCCCCAGTGCTGCAATGATA
CCGCGAGACCCACGCTCACCGGCTCCAGATTTATCAGCAATAAACCAGCCAGCCGGAAGGGCCGAGCGCA
GAAGTGGTCCTGCAACTTTATCCGCCTCCATCCAGTCTATTAATTGTTGCCGGGAAGCTAGAGTAAGTAG
TTCGCCAGTTAATAGTTTGCGCAACGTTGTTGCCATTGCTACAGGCATCGTGGTGTCACGCTCGTCGTTT
GGTATGGCTTCATTCAGCTCCGGTTCCCAACGATCAAGGCGAGTTACATGATCCCCCATGTTGTGCAAAA
AAGCGGTTAGCTCCTTCGGTCCTCCGATCGTTGTCAGAAGTAAGTTGGCCGCAGTGTTATCACTCATGGT
TATGGCAGCACTGCATAATTCTCTTACTGTCATGCCATCCGTAAGATGCTTTTCTGTGACTGGTGAGTAC
TCAACCAAGTCATTCTGAGAATAGTGTATGCGGCGACCGAGTTGCTCTTGCCCGGCGTCAATACGGGATA
ATACCGCGCCACATAGCAGAACTTTAAAAGTGCTCATCATTGGAAAACGTTCTTCGGGGCGAAAACTCTC
AAGGATCTTACCGCTGTTGAGATCCAGTTCGATGTAACCCACTCGTGCACCCAACTGATCTTCAGCATCT
TTTACTTTCACCAGCGTTTCTGGGTGAGCAAAAACAGGAAGGCAAAATGCCGCAAAAAAGGGAATAAGGG
CGACACGGAAATGTTGAATACTCATACTCTTCCTTTTTCAATATTATTGAAGCATTTATCAGGGTTATTG
TCTCATGAGCGGATACATATTTGAATGTATTTAGAAAAATAAACAAATAGGGGTTCCGCGCACATTTCCC
CGAAAAGTGCCACCTGGGTCGACATTGATTATTGACTAGTTATTAATAGTAATCAATTACGGGGTCATTA
GTTCATAGCCCATATATGGAGTTCCGCGTTACATAACTTACGGTAAATGGCCCGCCTGGCTGACCGCCCA
ACGACCCCCGCCCATTGACGTCAATAATGACGTATGTTCCCATAGTAACGCCAATAGGGACTTTCCATTG
ACGTCAATGGGTGGAGTATTTACGGTAAACTGCCCACTTGGCAGTACATCAAGTGTATCATATGCCAAGT
ACGCCCCCTATTGACGTCAATGACGGTAAATGGCCCGCCTGGCATTATGCCCAGTACATGACCTTATGGG
ACTTTCCTACTTGGCAGTACATCTACGTATTAGTCATCGCTATTACCATGGTCGAGGTGAGCCCCACGTT
CTGCTTCACTCTCCCCATCTCCCCCCCCTCCCCACCCCCAATTTTGTATTTATTTATTTTTTAATTATTT
TGTGCAGCGATGGGGGCGGGGGGGGGGGGGG
