>Addgene plasmid #108812 | pSD32_pCAG-PV1-FKBP-L1-TP901-324C-NLS-BGHpA | addgene partial sequence | sequence record 240277 | Bglob-pA-R 5'-ttttggcagagggaaaaaga-3'
CATTGGCCACACCAGCCACCACCTTCTGATAGGCAGCCTGCACCTGAGGAGTGCGCTAGCGGTGGAAGGG
CTCGGAGTTGTGGTAATCTATGTATCCTGGGCGGCCGCGCTTGGATTCTGCGTTTGTTTCCGTCTACGAA
CTCCCAGCGGTACACGCTACAGGGCGCGTGGGGATACCCCCTAGAGCCCCAGCTGGTTCTTTCCGCCTCA
GAAGCCATAGAGCCCACCGCATCCCCAGCATGCCTGCTATTGTCTTCCCAATCCTCCCCCTTGCTGTCCT
GCCCCACCCCACCCCCCAGAATAGAATGACACCTACTCAGACAATGCGATGCAATTTCCTCATTTTATTA
GGAAAGGACAGTGGGAGTGGCACCTTCCAGGGTCAAGGAAGGCACGGGGGAGGGGCAAACAACAGATGGC
TGGCAACTAGAAGGCACAGGAATTCTCACACCTTCCGCTTTTTCTTGGGGGCCAGCTGGAACTTGAAGAT
GATGTCCACGTTGTCGGCGGTCACGTCCACCTTAGACACCAGGTTGTTCACAATCTTTTTCTTGTTATCG
TAGCTCAGCTCATTGATGGGGATGGAGCCCAGCTGTGTTTTCACGAGCTCGAACACGTCGGTGCTATCGT
TGAACTTGTTCTCAGAGATCTTGGCCTTCAGCAGCTTCTTCTCGGCCTGCAGAGAGTCGGTCCGGTCCTT
CAGCTCGTCCATGGTGATGAAATCGTTCAGGTACAGGTCGCTGTTCTTCTGGATCTTCTTGTCGATCTGG
CTGATCTGCTTCTTGAAGCTGGAGGTGTCCAGGATGGGCTGGTTGTTGCCGTTGATGATCTTCAGCAGGC
